>Addgene plasmid #122379 | pRS263 | depositor full sequence | sequence record 233524 | pRS263 sequence 12781 bps
CAGGTGGCACTTTTCGGGGAAATGTGCGCGGAACCCCTATTTGTTTATTTTTCTAAATACATTCAAATAT
GTATCCGCTCATGAGACAATAACCCTGATAAATGCTTCAATAATATTGAAAAAGGAAGAGTATGAGTATT
CAACATTTCCGTGTCGCCCTTATTCCCTTTTTTGCGGCATTTTGCCTTCCTGTTTTTGCTCACCCAGAAA
CGCTGGTGAAAGTAAAAGATGCTGAAGATCAGTTGGGTGCACGAGTGGGTTACATCGAACTGGATCTCAA
CAGCGGTAAGATCCTTGAGAGTTTTCGCCCCGAAGAACGTTTTCCAATGATGAGCACTTTTAAAGTTCTG
CTATGTGGCGCGGTATTATCCCGTATTGACGCCGGGCAAGAGCAACTCGGTCGCCGCATACACTATTCTC
AGAATGACTTGGTTGAGTACTCACCAGTCACAGAAAAGCATCTTACGGATGGCATGACAGTAAGAGAATT
ATGCAGTGCTGCCATAAGCATGAGTGATAACACTGCGGCCAACTTACTTCTGACAACGATCGGAGGACCG
AAGGAGCTAACCGCTTTTTTTCACAACATGGGGGATCATGTAACTCGCCTTGATCGTTGGGAACCGGAGC
TGAATGAAGCCATACCAAACGACGAGCGTGACACCACGATGCCTGTAGCAATGGCAACAACGTTGCGCAA
ACTATTAACTGGCGAACTACTTACTCTAGCTTCCCGGCAACAATTAATAGACTGGATGGAGGCGGATAAA
GTTGCAGGACCACTTCTGCGCTCGGCCCTTCCGGCTGGCTGGTTTATTGCTGATAAATCTGGAGCCGGTG
AGCGTGGGTCTCGCGGTATCATTGCAGCACTGGGGCCAGATGGTAAGCCCTCCCGTATCGTAGTTATCTA
CACGACGGGCAGTCAGGCAACTATGGATGAACGAAATAGACAGATCGCTGAGATAGGTGCCTCACTGATT
AAGCATTGGTAACTGTCAGACCAAGTTTACTCATATATACTTTAGATTGATTTAAAACTTCATTTTTAAT
TTAAAAGGATCTAGGTGAAGATCCTTTTTGATAATCTCATGACCAAAATCCCTTAACGTGAGTTTTCGTT
CCACTGAGCGTCAGACCCCGTAGAAAAGATCAAAGGATCTTCTTGAGATCCTTTTTTTCTGCGCGTAATC
TGCTGCTTGCAAACAAAAAAACCACCGCTACCAGCGGTGGTTTGTTTGCCGGATCAAGAGCTACCAACTC
TTTTTCCGAAGGTAACTGGCTTCAGCAGAGCGCAGATACCAAATACTGTCCTTCTAGTGTAGCCGTAGTT
AGGCCACCACTTCAAGAACTCTGTAGCACCGCCTACATACCTCGCTCTGCTAATCCTGTTACCAGTGGCT
GCTGCCAGTGGCGATAAGTCGTGTCTTACCGGGTTGGACTCAAGACGATAGTTACCGGATAAGGCGCAGC
GGTCGGGCTGAACGGGGGGTTCGTGCACACAGCCCAGCTTGGAGCGAACGACCTACACCGAACTGAGATA
CCTACAGCGTGAGCATTGAGAAAGCGCCACGCTTCCCGAAGGGAGAAAGGCGGACAGGTATCCGGTAAGC
GGCAGGGTCGGAACAGGAGAGCGCACGAGGGAGCTTCCAGGGGGGAACGCCTGGTATCTTTATAGTCCTG
TCGGGTTTCGCCACCTCTGACTTGAGCGTCGATTTTTGTGATGCTCGTCAGGGGGGCCGAGCCTATGGAA
AAACGCCAGCAACGCGGCCTTTTTACGGTTCCTGGCCTTTTGCTGGCCTTTTGCTCACATGTTCTTTCCT
GCGTTATCCCCTGATTCTGTGGATAACCGTATTACCGCCTTTGAGTGAGCTGATACCGCTCGCCGCAGCC
GAACGACCGAGCGCAGCGAGTCAGTGAGCGAGGAAGCGTAAGAGCGCCCAATACGCAAACCGCCTCTCCC
CGCGCGTTGGCCGATTCATTAATGCAGCTGGCACGACAGGTTTCCCGACTGGAAAGCGGGCAGTGAGCGC
AACGCAATTAATGTGAGTTACCTCACTCATTAGGCACCCCAGGCTTTACACTTTATGCTTCCGGCTCCTA
TGTTGTGTGGAATTGTGAGCGGATAACAATTTCACACAGGAAACAGCTATGACCATGATTACGCCAAGCT
CGGAATTAACCCTCACTAAAGGGAACAAAAGCTGAATTGGAGGGTACCAGAGCTATTAAGATCACCAGCC
TCGTTTATAATAAACTTAGTCTAATATTTCTTTTGGACCAAAATAGAACTGTTCTCAGGTGGCAAAAAAC
AGCTTAAAGTCTGTGTTAAAAAAAGATCTCGGCTATGCCAATCAAAAAGGAGTGACATTATTATGTAAAA
GAAGAAATGTTGTAATTCCGCGAAACAACAATTTTAATGCTTACTGTGCCGCCACCAATATCCTATGGCC
AAGGGGCCTTTAAACATGCCACGGAAATATACAGTCAAAGTAAACCTACTATGTCTTTAGAGCCTTCAGG
ATCAATTGTTTTTAAATGAATGACTGCAAAACTAGAAAAGTAGCCTCTTACATAAGCAAGTCATTTGTAC
ACCGAGAGTTTAGTAACCAGTGAAGCAAGTATATCTGGCAAACCTGAAACTTATCTGTGAATTATAAAGC
TCATAAGTAAAAAGTGTAGAAAAGAAGATAAGGCACACCAAATACAAATTTGCAACAGTACAACGAATAT
TTCAGCGTCAAAACTAGAGAATAATAAAGAAAACGATCTTTTCAAAAAGAAAAAACCTTTTAGTTTTCCT
TTGTTGTTGTTGTGGGTGTGTGCTATTTATATTATATAGTTTACTCGTAATACCATAAAATATTCGGTTT
GATTAGGTTATTTTAATAAGCTAATTTGTTTTCTAATCGTGTAATTTATGCTGTGTATATTAAGTAGTGT
GTGTGCACTGCCCAAAAATGTTTGTTGTTTATAGTCGGTTAAAGAGAAAAAAGAAAAAAAGATCCATACA
CACACGTTAATTAGTTGTTCAACGTAATACACTTATATTTTGTTCTTATTTGCTTTCGGTCGCTGTTCTC
ACCAGGATTTATTGCCAACGAAACAATTTTTTTTTATATATTTTCAGATTTTTCTTTTTTTCCTTTCCTT
TCCTTTTCTAATTTTCACTCCTGGTTTTCTTTCTTTCTTAGAAACATTATCTCGATATTAATATTAAAAA
AATATAATCATTCAAAATGGATAAAAAATACTCCATAGGTTTGGCCATTGGAACCAATTCAGTTGGATGG
GCTGTAATCACTGATGAATATAAGGTTCCTTCTAAAAAGTTCAAAGTTTTAGGAAATACTGATAGACACT
CCATTAAAAAGAATTTAATTGGTGCCTTGTTGTTTGACAGTGGTGAAACAGCTGAAGCAACTCGTTTGAA
AAGAACAGCTAGAAGAAGATATACCAGAAGAAAGAACAGAATTTGTTACTTGCAAGAAATCTTTTCTAAT
GAAATGGCAAAGGTTGATGATTCTTTTTTTCATAGATTGGAAGAAAGTTTCTTAGTTGAAGAAGATAAGA
AACATGAAAGACATCCAATCTTTGGTAATATTGTAGATGAAGTGGCTTACCACGAAAAATATCCTACAAT
TTATCATTTGAGAAAAAAATTAGTTGACTCCACTGATAAAGCTGACTTAAGACTTATATATTTGGCATTG
GCTCACATGATCAAGTTCAGAGGTCACTTCTTAATTGAAGGTGATTTGAATCCAGATAATTCCGATGTCG
ACAAGTTGTTTATTCAATTGGTTCAAACTTACAACCAACTTTTCGAGGAAAATCCAATCAATGCCTCAGG
TGTGGATGCTAAAGCTATTTTATCTGCTAGATTGTCAAAAAGTAGACGTTTGGAAAATCTTATTGCCCAA
TTGCCAGGTGAAAAAAAAAATGGATTGTTTGGAAACTTAATTGCATTATCTTTGGGTTTGACCCCAAATT
TCAAATCAAACTTTGATTTGGCCGAGGATGCTAAACTTCAATTGTCTAAGGATACATACGATGACGATTT
AGATAATCTTCTTGCCCAAATTGGTGATCAATATGCAGATTTATTCTTGGCAGCTAAGAACTTGAGTGAT
GCAATTTTGTTAAGTGACATTTTGAGAGTCAACACAGAAATTACAAAAGCTCCTTTATCCGCCTCTATGA
TTAAAAGATATGATGAACACCATCAAGATTTAACCTTGTTGAAAGCTCTTGTACGTCAACAATTACCAGA
AAAGTATAAAGAAATATTCTTTGATCAATCTAAAAATGGTTACGCTGGTTATATTGATGGTGGTGCTAGT
CAAGAAGAATTTTATAAGTTTATCAAGCCAATTCTTGAAAAAATGGATGGTACTGAGGAATTGTTGGTTA
AGTTGAATCGAGAGGATTTACTTCGTAAGCAAAGAACATTTGATAACGGTTCTATCCCTCATCAAATCCA
CTTAGGTGAGTTACACGCTATCTTGAGACGTCAGGAAGATTTTTACCCTTTTTTGAAAGACAATCGTGAA
AAAATTGAAAAAATTTTGACTTTCAGAATTCCTTATTACGTCGGGCCATTGGCTAGAGGTAATTCTAGAT
TTGCATGGATGACTCGTAAATCTGAAGAGACTATCACCCCATGGAATTTTGAGGAAGTTGTTGATAAGGG
AGCCTCCGCTCAATCATTCATCGAGAGAATGACCAATTTCGACAAAAACTTGCCAAATGAGAAGGTGTTA
CCTAAACATTCTTTGTTATATGAATATTTCACTGTTTATAATGAATTAACAAAAGTCAAATACGTCACTG
AAGGTATGAGAAAACCAGCATTCTTAAGTGGTGAACAAAAGAAAGCTATCGTTGACTTGTTATTCAAAAC
TAATCGTAAAGTCACTGTCAAACAACTTAAAGAGGACTATTTTAAGAAAATAGAGTGTTTCGATTCCGTT
GAAATCAGTGGGGTTGAGGATAGATTTAATGCTAGTTTAGGAACTTATCACGATTTGTTGAAAATTATCA
AAGACAAAGATTTTTTGGATAATGAAGAAAACGAAGATATCTTGGAGGACATTGTATTGACTTTGACTTT
GTTTGAGGATAGAGAAATGATCGAAGAACGTTTAAAAACTTACGCTCACTTATTCGACGATAAAGTCATG
AAACAATTAAAAAGAAGAAGATATACCGGTTGGGGAAGATTATCTAGAAAGTTGATTAATGGTATTAGAG
ATAAGCAAAGTGGTAAAACCATCTTAGATTTCCTTAAAAGTGATGGTTTTGCAAACAGAAACTTTATGCA
GTTGATTCATGATGATAGTTTGACCTTTAAGGAAGATATTCAAAAAGCTCAGGTTTCTGGACAGGGTGAT
TCATTGCATGAACATATTGCCAACTTAGCAGGGTCTCCAGCTATCAAAAAGGGAATTTTACAAACTGTTA
AAGTTGTTGATGAGTTGGTGAAAGTTATGGGACGTCATAAGCCTGAAAATATAGTTATAGAAATGGCTAG
AGAAAATCAAACAACTCAGAAAGGACAAAAGAATTCTCGTGAAAGAATGAAAAGAATAGAAGAAGGAATT
AAAGAGTTGGGTTCTCAAATCTTAAAAGAACACCCAGTCGAAAACACCCAGTTACAGAACGAGAAGCTTT
ACTTGTACTATTTGCAAAACGGGCGTGACATGTATGTAGATCAAGAGTTGGATATCAATAGACTTTCAGA
TTACGATGTCGATCACATAGTTCCTCAGTCATTTTTAAAAGATGATTCCATTGACAACAAAGTTTTAACA
AGATCTGATAAGGCTAGAGGTAAATCAGACAATGTGCCATCAGAAGAAGTGGTTAAGAAAATGAAGAACT
ATTGGAGACAATTGTTAAATGCAAAGTTGATTACTCAGAGAAAATTTGACAACTTAACTAAAGCTGAAAG
AGGAGGATTATCCGAATTAGATAAAGCTGGATTCATAAAACGTCAGTTGGTTGAAACAAGACAAATTACT
AAACATGTAGCCCAAATTTTAGATTCCCGAATGAATACTAAATATGATGAAAATGACAAATTAATCAGAG
AGGTCAAAGTGATCACATTAAAGTCAAAGTTGGTGTCAGATTTCCGAAAGGATTTTCAATTCTACAAGGT
GAGAGAGATCAACAATTATCATCATGCTCACGACGCATATTTGAATGCAGTGGTAGGAACTGCCTTAATA
AAGAAGTATCCTAAGTTAGAATCCGAATTCGTGTATGGTGATTATAAAGTCTACGATGTCAGAAAGATGA
TAGCAAAATCAGAACAAGAAATTGGGAAAGCCACCGCAAAGTATTTCTTTTACTCCAACATCATGAATTT
CTTTAAGACCGAAATCACCTTGGCTAACGGGGAAATCAGAAAACGTCCTTTGATTGAAACAAATGGAGAA
ACCGGTGAAATTGTGTGGGATAAGGGGAGAGATTTTGCTACTGTTAGAAAAGTTTTATCAATGCCTCAAG
TTAATATTGTAAAGAAGACTGAAGTTCAAACTGGTGGTTTCTCTAAGGAATCCATTCTTCCAAAACGAAA
CTCAGACAAGTTGATCGCCCGAAAAAAAGATTGGGATCCTAAGAAATACGGAGGTTTTGATTCTCCTACT
GTCGCATATTCTGTCTTGGTCGTGGCTAAAGTTGAAAAGGGTAAATCCAAAAAATTGAAATCTGTGAAAG
AATTGTTAGGTATTACCATCATGGAGCGTTCATCCTTTGAGAAAAACCCAATTGACTTTCTCGAAGCGAA
GGGCTATAAAGAAGTGAAGAAAGATTTGATTATTAAGTTGCCAAAGTATTCTCTCTTTGAACTTGAAAAT
GGGAGAAAGAGAATGTTGGCTTCAGCTGGAGAATTGCAAAAAGGAAACGAGTTAGCTTTGCCTTCAAAGT
ACGTTAATTTCTTATACTTAGCATCTCATTATGAAAAGTTGAAGGGGTCCCCTGAAGACAATGAGCAAAA
GCAATTATTCGTAGAACAACATAAACACTATTTGGATGAGATAATTGAACAAATCTCCGAGTTTTCTAAA
AGAGTTATTTTGGCTGATGCAAATTTGGATAAAGTTTTATCTGCTTATAATAAGCATCGTGACAAACCAA
TTCGAGAACAAGCTGAAAATATTATCCACTTGTTCACATTGACTAACTTGGGAGCTCCAGCCGCGTTTAA
GTACTTTGACACCACCATTGACCGTAAGAGATATACTTCAACAAAAGAAGTGTTAGACGCCACATTGATT
CATCAGTCCATAACTGGTTTATATGAAACTAGAATCGATTTGTCACAATTGGGGGGTGATAGCCGAGCGG
ATCCTAAGAAAAAACGAAAAGTCAGTGGTGGTGGTAGTGGGTCCGGGTCAGGAGGTTCATCCAAGTTAGG
AGGTTCAGGAGGGAGTATGGAACGAGTTAGAATGATCAACGTACAGCGTTTGTTAGAGGCTGCAGAGTTT
TTGGAAAGACGAGAACGAGAATGCGAGCATGGTTACGCATCTTCCTTCCCATCTATGCCATCCCCACGAG
GGAGTGGAGGGGGGTCTGGGTCCGGTTCTGGATCTGGGAGTTCAAAATTAGGGGGATCCGGGGGATCTAT
GGAACGTGTCCGTATGATTAATGTCCAAAGATTATTAGAAGCCGCAGAATTTTTAGAAAGACGAGAAAGA
GAATGTGAACATGGTTATGCATCATCATTTCCAAGTATGCCTTCACCAAGAGGTTAACCCGGGGGATCCG
AGTGAAATTCTGGAAATCTGGAAATCTGGTTTTGTATTCTTGTTATTCTTCTTTTTGTTATTACATATAT
AACTTGTTACTTTTTTAAAAAAATCTTTGTTTATTTTATAAATATATAAAACTAAATTTAAGAAAAAGAG
AAAAATGTTTTATTTGAGAGATTGATATTTTACTTGAATTTAGCTTAGCTTTTATAAAGTATTATTATGT
AAAAAAACAAAACAAATATACATTAAAAAGTTAAGACTATAAAATAGCCACCCAAGGCATTTCTATATCT
TGTTGTTGTTGTTTTCATCTTCTGTATCAGAGGAACTTATTTTATTATTTTCGTCACGGGTATTTTCTCT
TGTTTGATGATTCATCCCATTCATTCCATCATAAAATTCTAGAAGGACCACCTTTGATTGTAAATAGTAA
TAATTACCACCCTTATTTAATTATTTATTTAACTTATTTATTTATTTATTCTACATATATACAAATCTAA
TAAAGTGAAAATCTCCCCCTTCACATTTATAATTGGCCAGTCTTTTTCAAATAAGCATTCCAACCAGCAT
TTCTATACCTTTTACCTTCAATATCTGGATCTCTTCCTTTACCAAACAATCCTCTACCAACAATGATAAT
ATCAGTTCCAGTGCTAACAACTTCATCAACAGTTCTATATTGTTGTCCTAATCCATCACCTTTATCATCT
AATCCAACTCCAGGTGTCATAATAAGCCAATCAAATCCTTCTTCTTGGCCACCCATATCACGTTGGGCAA
TAAATCCAATAACAAATTCCTTATCGGATTTAGCAATTTCAACAGTTTTTTGAGAATATTCTCCATAGTA
CCGAATTCGAGCTCGTTTAAACGTCGACACTGGATGGCGGCGTTAGTATCGAATCGACAGCAGTATAGCG
ACCAGCATTCACATACGATTGACGCATGATATTACTTTCTGCGCACTTAACTTCGCATCTGGGCAGATGA
TGTCGAGGCGAAAAAAAATATAAATCACGCTAACATTTGATTAAAATAGAACAACTACAATATAAAAAAA
CTATACAAATGACAAGTTCTTGAAAACAAGAATCTTTTTATTGTCAGTACTGACTCGAGTTATTATGGAC
ATGGCATAGACATATACAAAGCTTGTTCACCATCGGAAGCAGTACCATCGTATAAAGCAGTATCCAAACC
ACACAAAGTGAAACCCATTCTTCTATAAGCATGAATAGCTGGAGCATTAACATTGGTAACTTCCAACCAC
AAATGACCAGCACCTCTTTCTCTGGCGAATTCAGTAGCCAAACCCATCAAAGCTCTACCAACACCATGAC
CTCTATGTTCTGGAGCAACTTCAATATCTTCAACAGTCAATCTTCTGTTCCAACCAGAATAAGAAACAAC
AACGAAACCAGCCAAATCACCATCATCACCATAAGCAACGAAAGTTCTAGAATCTGGATCACCATCTTCA
CCAGCATCGGATTCATCATCGGATTCATCATCTGGGAAAACCTTAGTCAATGGTGGATCAACTGGAACTT
CTCTCAAAGTGAAACCATCACCAGTAGCAGTAACTCTAAAAACAGTATCGGTAGTGAAAGAACCATCCAA
AGCTTCAATAGCTTCAGCATCACCTGGAACAGAAGTTCTGTATCTATAAGCAGTATCATCCAAAGTAGTA
GACATAATTGTAGGATCCGGTTGTTTATGTTCGGATGTGATGTGAGAACTGTATCCTAGCAAGATTTTAA
AAGGAAGTATATGAAAGAAGAACCTCAGTGGCAAATCCTAACCTTTTATATTTCTCTACAGGGGCGCGGC
GTGGGGACAATTCAACGCGTCTGTGAGGGGAGCGTTTCCCTGCTCGCAGGTCTGCAGCGAGGAGCCGTAA
TTTTTGCTTCGCGCCGTGCGGCCATCAAAATGTATGGATGCAAATGATTATACATGGGGATGTATGGGCT
AAATGTACGGGCGACAGTCACATCATGCCCCTGAGCTGCGCACGTCAAGACTGTCAAGGAGGGTATTCTG
GGCCTCCATGTCGCTGGCCGGGTGACCCGGCGGGGACGAGGCAAGCTTGATTGCTAATGATCCCACTGAT
GATAATTCAGCTAACATCAATAACCCTCTTGGCTCTTGGTTGGTGGTGGTTTCTTTAGCTCCCTGTTTTA
ATCCTTCAACCACTCCATTCCCAGTGACACCATGAGCATTGGTAATATCTGCCCAACTACTAATTTTATA
AACTCCACCAATATATTGTTTCTTTACGGTATTACCAATATCAGCAAATTTTCTATCTTCAAAAATCATA
AATTGATGTTTACGTGAAAGTTCTAATAATGGTTCAATAGTGGATTCATAGGAAAAATCATTGATTATAT
CAATATGAGTCTTGATTAAGCATACATAAGGACCTAATTTATCAATTAATTCAAGGAATTCCTTAGTGGT
ATCAACGTCAATTGATGCACATAAATTGGTTTTCTTCAGTTCCATTAATCGAAATAATCGCTGTGCTACT
GGTGAGGCATGAGTTTCTGCTCTCTCACTATAGGTCTTAGTGTTGACTGTCATATCTTTTGTTTGCTATT
TCTATTTCTATTTCTTTCTTCAACTGTAAAAGGGGCGGTATATAAACCAGTGTGTATGGGGTTGTTGCTC
AGGAATTGATCAATGTTTAAAAGAATGGTTGAAATCATCATTGAAGAACAAAAAAAAAGATTTTTTCTTT
CATTATGTTATCTGTATAATATGCAGGAAATAAGATTGCAAAAAAATAGCCGTTTTTTTGGATACTATCA
AACAAGAGGAATGACTAATACAGAATTAGTGTTACGAATCAATGGCACTACAGCAACTTTCAACAAAATA
ATCTACGTTCAAAATATAATATATACTATTAAATAAAATCAAATAATAAAATAATTTTAAAGAAAGTAGT
ACCAGCTCTTTTTTTTGTTTCCGTTTATACCATCCAAATCAATTCCTATTAGTCGCCCTATAGTGAGTCG
TATTACAATTCACTGGCCGTCGTTTTACAACGTCGTGACTGGGAAAACCCTGGCGTTACCCAACTTAATC
GCCTTGCAGCACATCCCCCCTTCGCCAGCTGGCGTAATAGCGAAGAGGCCCGCACCGATCGCCCTTCCCA
ACAGTTGCGTAGCCTGAATGGCGAATGGG
[124 nt withheld, positions 10950-11073]
CGCCGGCAAAAAAAAGCACCACCGACTCGGTGCCACTTTTTCAAGTTGATAACGGACTAGCCTTATTTTA
ACTTGCTATTTCTAGCTCTAAAACACGGAGACCACTGGAAAAATTCGAAATTAAAAATAGTTTACGCAAG
TCTCGAACTTCCACCACAATTTAATTGTAAGAACGCTGCGAAAACATATTCTCCAATCCTATTGGGCCGA
AGTTTCAGCTATGCCAAAGGCATCAAATTTTTTTTTATAAAATTTTCCACTTTTCCATACCAGTGAAATT
ATCACGTGATGGAGTGAGTATCTATAATATTTGATTGTTTCTTTGATGAGGCAATACTCGAGTATAGTTA
TTGACCAATGACTTTTACCGGCTAAACAAGTGGTATTCAAGCACAATTCAGTTTTCTGGATCTCTAATAA
TTGCAATTGCAATTGCTTCACATACTCTGTTTATAATTCAGTTTCTTTCTCTTGATGTTACTGATATATT
AAGTTAATAAATACCAATAACTTTTTTTCAAAAATCTTCTATTTTCCTTTCAATTGATTATTTAAACACG
AATCGTTAATAAGCTGTGATTGCTTTTTCTTTTTCTTTTTCTTTTCTTTGTTCAAGTTTGAAAAAAGTAA
AAAAAAAGGTTTCTCTTGTTCGATGTAGAATTCAGTGGGTTATAGTTGTAATGATATATGGAATAAAAAG
AAAGAAAGAAAGAGAAGAGAAAGAGAAGAAGAGAAGAATTAAGTAAACGTGTATTAGAATTTAAAAATTA
AAATTCATGATAATCTTTAATAATAATTAACTAAGAATCACAAAATTGAAAATTTGAAAGAAAAAAGATC
ACTCCAAGGTCGTGTCAAGTGACTAGAAATTCTTAATTAAAATAGTTATAACAAAAAAAGAAATTTGTAT
ATAACAATTAAGTAAAAGAAAAAAAAGCAATTCGCTTTGTATAATAATACCCAGAAAAATATATTCATAT
ATTCATAAATCAAACATGAAATGAAGAATGCTGAATCACTTGATAGGATTTAGTTCCATTATGGTACTAA
GAAGTAATATTACTTCTATGAAAAGGTTGAATCCGAGATCAAAATTCATCTTTTCATATACTCTGGAGAA
AAAAAAAAAAGTAATTGTAGTAAGAATGACAAGTATCAGTTGAGAAAAAAAGTAACAAAGAGAAAGCTCG
GAGGAGGCTCCCCAAAGGTTTTATCACCAATGGTGGTACCACTAACCCAAGAACAGAAAAAGCATTGATA
TTTTGAAAAAATACAATACTCATCTTTTAACCCGAACCTTTTCTTGTCCTTTAAAACTTTTATCTCATAT
CTGTCCAAAGTCATATTGTCTTACTACTTTCTCTCCTTCATCGTCCTT
[90 nt withheld, positions 12452-12541]
A
[49 nt withheld, positions 12543-12591]
CCTTTGACGTTGGAGTCCACGTTCTTT
[37 nt withheld, positions 12619-12655]
ACCCTATCTCGGTCTATTCTTTTGATTTATAAGGGATTTTGCCGATTTCGGCCTATTGGTTAAAAAATGA
GCTGATTTAACAAAAATTTAACGCGAATTTTAACAAAATATTAACGTTTACAATTT
Features (pLannotate 1.2.2; 20 found; start..end, strand, type, name):
     27..131     +  promoter       AmpR promoter: bla
    132..992     +  CDS            AmpR: β-lactamase; bla; confers resistance to ampicillin, carbenicillin, and related antibiotics
   1163..1751    +  rep_origin     ori: high-copy-number ColE1/pMB1/pBR322/pUC origin of replication
   1934..2026    +  CDS            lacI (fragment): lac repressor; lacI; The lac repressor binds to the lac operator to inhibit transcription in E. coli. This inhibition can be relieved by adding lactose or isopropyl-β-D-thiogalactopyranoside (IPTG).
   2039..2060    +  protein_bind   CAP binding site: CAP binding activates transcription in the presence of cAMP. E. coli catabolite activator protein
   2075..2105    +  promoter       lac promoter: promoter for the E. coli lac operon
   2109..2131    +  protein_bind   lac operator (fragment): The lac repressor binds to the lac operator to inhibit transcription in E. coli. This inhibition can be relieved by adding lactose or isopropyl-β-D-thiogalactopyranoside (IPTG). lac repressor encoded by lacI
   2174..2192    +  promoter       T3 promoter: promoter for bacteriophage T3 RNA polymerase
   3237..7340    +  CDS            cas9: CAS9_STRP1 - Also known as csn1 From Streptococcus pyogenes serotype M1.
   7629..7751    +  CDS            Mxi1 (fragment): MXI1_MOUSE - Experimental evidence at protein level: Swiss-Prot protein existence level 1. Transcriptional repressor. MXI1 binds with MAX to form a sequence-specific DNA-binding protein complex which recognizes the core sequence 5'-CAC[GA]TG-3'. MXI1 thus antagonizes MYC transcriptional activity by competing for MAX. Isoform Short, which lacks a segment, has a much stronger suppressive potential and associates with a SIN3 homologous protein. From Mus musculus (Mouse).
   8293..8604    -  CDS            URA3 (fragment): PYRF_YEAST - Experimental evidence at protein level: Swiss-Prot protein existence level 1. From Saccharomyces cerevisiae (strain ATCC 204508 / S288c) (Baker's yeast).
   8671..8868    -  terminator     TEF terminator: Ashbya gossypii TEF terminator
   8886..9455    -  CDS            sta: STA_STRLA - Experimental evidence at protein level: Swiss-Prot protein existence level 1. Involved in resistance to streptothricin, a broad-spectrum antibiotic produced by streptomycetes. Detoxifies streptothricin via acetylation of the beta amino group of the first beta-lysyl moiety of streptothricin. From Streptomyces lavendulae.
   9469..9812    -  promoter       TEF promoter: Ashbya gossypii TEF promoter
   9852..10325   -  CDS            URA3 (fragment): PYRF_YEAST - Experimental evidence at protein level: Swiss-Prot protein existence level 1. From Saccharomyces cerevisiae (strain ATCC 204508 / S288c) (Baker's yeast).
  10767..10785   -  promoter       T7 promoter: promoter for bacteriophage T7 RNA polymerase
  10788..10945   +  CDS            lacZα (fragment): LacZα fragment of β-galactosidase; lacZ fragment
  10950..11080   +  rep_origin     f1 ori (fragment) (sequence partly withheld): f1 bacteriophage origin of replication; arrow indicates direction of (+) strand synthesis
  11093..11167   -  misc_RNA       gRNA scaffold: guide RNA scaffold for the Streptococcus pyogenes CRISPR/Cas9 system
  12452..12781   +  rep_origin     f1 ori (fragment) (sequence partly withheld): f1 bacteriophage origin of replication; arrow indicates direction of (+) strand synthesis
