>Addgene plasmid #122379 | pRS263 | addgene full sequence | sequence record 241246 | Addgene NGS Result
TTTACACTTTATGCTTCCGGCTCGTATGTTGTGTGGAATTGTGAGCGGATAACAATTTCACACAGGAAAC
AGCTATGACCATGATTACGCCAAGCTCGAAATTAACCCTCACTAAAGGGAACAAAAGCTGGTACCAGAGC
TATTAAGATCACCAGCCTCGTTTATAATAAACTTAGTCTAATATTTCTTTTGGACCAAAATAGAAACTGT
TCTCAGGTGGCAAAAAACAGCTTAAAGTCTGTGTTAAAAAAAGATCTCGGCTATGCCAATCAAAAAGGAG
TGACATTATTATGTAAAAGAAGAAATGTTGTAATTCCGCGAAACAACAATTTTAATGCTTACTGTGCCGC
CACCAATATCCTATGGCCAAGGGGCCTTTAAACATGCCACGGAAATATACAGTCAAAGTAAACCTACTAT
GTCTTTAGAGCCTTCAGGATCAATTGTTTTTAAATGAATGACTGCAAAACTAGAAAAGTAGCCTCTTACA
TAAGCAAGTCATTTGTACACCGAGAGTTTAGTAACCAGTGAAGCAAGTATATCTGGCAAACCTGAAACTT
ATCTGTGAATTATAAAGCTCATAAGTAAAAAGTGTAGAAAAGAAGATAAGGCAGACCAAATACAAATTTG
CAACAGTACAACGAATATTTCAGCGTCAAAACTAGAGAATAATAAAGAAAACGATCTTTTCAAAAAGAAA
AAACCTTTTAGTTTTCCTTTGTTGTTGTTGTGGGTGTGTGCTATTTATATTATATAGTTTACTCATAATA
CCATAAAATATTCGGTTTGATTAGGTTATTTTAATAAGCTAATTTGTTTCTAATCGTGTAATTTATGCTG
TGTATATTAAGTAGTGTGTGCACTGCCCAAAAATGTTTGTTGTTTATAGTCGGTTAAAGAGAAAAAAGAA
AAAAAGATCCATACACACACGTTAATTAGTTGTTCAACGTAATACACTCATATTTTGTTCTTATTTGCTT
TCGGTCGCTGTTCTCACCAAGATTTATTGCCAACGAAACAATTTTTTTTTATATATTTTCAGATTTTTCT
TTTTTTCCTTTCCTTTCCTTTTCTAATTTTCACTCCTGGTTTTCTTTCTTTCTTAGAAACATTATCTCGA
TATTAATATTAAAAAAATATAATCATTCAAAATGGATAAAAAATACTCCATAGGTTTGGCCATTGGAACC
AATTCAGTTGGATGGGCTGTAATCACTGATGAATATAAGGTTCCTTCTAAAAAGTTCAAAGTTTTAGGAA
ATACTGATAGACACTCCATTAAAAAGAATTTAATTGGTGCCTTGTTGTTTGACAGTGGTGAAACAGCTGA
AGCAACTCGTTTGAAAAGAACAGCTAGAAGAAGATATACCAGAAGAAAGAACAGAATTTGTTACTTGCAA
GAAATCTTTTCTAATGAAATGGCAAAGGTTGATGATTCTTTTTTTCATAGATTGGAAGAAAGTTTCTTAG
TTGAAGAAGATAAGAAACATGAAAGACATCCAATCTTTGGTAATATTGTAGATGAAGTGGCTTACCACGA
AAAATATCCTACAATTTATCATTTGAGAAAAAAATTAGTTGACTCCACTGATAAAGCTGACTTAAGACTT
ATATATTTGGCATTGGCTCACATGATCAAGTTCAGAGGTCACTTCTTAATTGAAGGTGATTTGAATCCAG
ATAATTCCGATGTCGACAAGTTGTTTATTCAATTGGTTCAAACTTACAACCAACTTTTCGAGGAAAATCC
AATCAATGCCTCAGGTGTGGATGCTAAAGCTATTTTATCTGCTAGATTGTCAAAAAGTAGACGTTTGGAA
AATCTTATTGCCCAATTGCCAGGTGAAAAAAAAAATGGATTGTTTGGAAACTTAATTGCATTATCTTTGG
GTTTGACCCCAAATTTCAAATCAAACTTTGATTTGGCCGAGGATGCTAAACTTCAATTGTCTAAGGATAC
ATACGATGACGATTTAGATAATCTTCTTGCCCAAATTGGTGATCAATATGCAGATTTATTCTTGGCAGCT
AAGAACTTGAGTGATGCAATTTTGTTAAGTGACATTTTGAGAGTCAACACAGAAATTACAAAAGCTCCTT
TATCCGCCTCTATGATTAAAAGATATGATGAACACCATCAAGATTTAACCTTGTTGAAAGCTCTTGTACG
TCAACAATTACCAGAAAAGTATAAAGAAATATTCTTTGATCAATCTAAAAATGGTTACGCTGGTTATATT
GATGGTGGTGCTAGTCAAGAAGAATTTTATAAGTTTATCAAGCCAATTCTTGAAAAAATGGATGGTACTG
AGGAATTGTTGGTTAAGTTGAATCGAGAGGATTTACTTCGTAAGCAAAGAACATTTGATAACGGTTCTAT
CCCTCATCAAATCCACTTAGGTGAGTTACACGCTATCTTGAGACGTCAGGAAGATTTTTACCCTTTTTTG
AAAGACAATCGTGAAAAAATTGAAAAAATTTTGACTTTCAGAATTCCTTATTACGTCGGGCCATTGGCTA
GAGGTAATTCTAGATTTGCATGGATGACTCGTAAATCTGAAGAGACTATCACCCCATGGAATTTTGAGGA
AGTTGTTGATAAGGGAGCCTCCGCTCAATCATTCATCGAGAGAATGACCAATTTCGACAAAAACTTGCCA
AATGAGAAGGTGTTACCTAAACATTCTTTGTTATATGAATATTTCACTGTTTATAATGAATTAACAAAAG
TCAAATACGTCACTGAAGGTATGAGAAAACCAGCATTCTTAAGTGGTGAACAAAAGAAAGCTATCGTTGA
CTTGTTATTCAAAACTAATCGTAAAGTCACTGTCAAACAACTTAAAGAGGACTATTTTAAGAAAATAGAG
TGTTTCGATTCCGTTGAAATCAGTGGGGTTGAGGATAGATTTAATGCTAGTTTAGGAACTTATCACGATT
TGTTGAAAATTATCAAAGACAAAGATTTTTTGGATAATGAAGAAAACGAAGATATCTTGGAGGACATTGT
ATTGACTTTGACTTTGTTTGAGGATAGAGAAATGATCGAAGAACGTTTAAAAACTTACGCTCACTTATTC
GACGATAAAGTCATGAAACAATTAAAAAGAAGAAGATATACCGGTTGGGGAAGATTATCTAGAAAGTTGA
TTAATGGTATTAGAGATAAGCAAAGTGGTAAAACCATCTTAGATTTCCTTAAAAGTGATGGTTTTGCAAA
CAGAAACTTTATGCAGTTGATTCATGATGATAGTTTGACCTTTAAGGAAGATATTCAAAAAGCTCAGGTT
TCTGGACAGGGTGATTCATTGCATGAACATATTGCCAACTTAGCAGGGTCTCCAGCTATCAAAAAGGGAA
TTTTACAAACTGTTAAAGTTGTTGATGAGTTGGTGAAAGTTATGGGACGTCATAAGCCTGAAAATATAGT
TATAGAAATGGCTAGAGAAAATCAAACAACTCAGAAAGGACAAAAGAATTCTCGTGAAAGAATGAAAAGA
ATAGAAGAAGGAATTAAAGAGTTGGGTTCTCAAATCTTAAAAGAACACCCAGTCGAAAACACCCAGTTAC
AGAACGAGAAGCTTTACTTGTACTATTTGCAAAACGGGCGTGACATGTATGTAGATCAAGAGTTGGATAT
CAATAGACTTTCAGATTACGATGTCGATCACATAGTTCCTCAGTCATTTTTAAAAGATGATTCCATTGAC
AACAAAGTTTTAACAAGATCTGATAAGGCTAGAGGTAAATCAGACAATGTGCCATCAGAAGAAGTGGTTA
AGAAAATGAAGAACTATTGGAGACAATTGTTAAATGCAAAGTTGATTACTCAGAGAAAATTTGACAACTT
AACTAAAGCTGAAAGAGGAGGATTATCCGAATTAGATAAAGCTGGATTCATAAAACGTCAGTTGGTTGAA
ACAAGACAAATTACTAAACATGTAGCCCAAATTTTAGATTCCCGAATGAATACTAAATATGATGAAAATG
ACAAATTAATCAGAGAGGTCAAAGTGATCACATTAAAGTCAAAGTTGGTGTCAGATTTCCGAAAGGATTT
TCAATTCTACAAGGTGAGAGAGATCAACAATTATCATCATGCTCACGACGCATATTTGAATGCAGTGGTA
GGAACTGCCTTAATAAAGAAGTATCCTAAGTTAGAATCCGAATTCGTGTATGGTGATTATAAAGTCTACG
ATGTCAGAAAGATGATAGCAAAATCAGAACAAGAAATTGGGAAAGCCACCGCAAAGTATTTCTTTTACTC
CAACATCATGAATTTCTTTAAGACCGAAATCACCTTGGCTAACGGGGAAATCAGAAAACGTCCTTTGATT
GAAACAAATGGAGAAACCGGTGAAATTGTGTGGGATAAGGGGAGAGATTTTGCTACTGTTAGAAAAGTTT
TATCAATGCCTCAAGTTAATATTGTAAAGAAGACTGAAGTTCAAACTGGTGGTTTCTCTAAGGAATCCAT
TCTTCCAAAACGAAACTCAGACAAGTTGATCGCCCGAAAAAAAGATTGGGATCCTAAGAAATACGGAGGT
TTTGATTCTCCTACTGTCGCATATTCTGTCTTGGTCGTGGCTAAAGTTGAAAAGGGTAAATCCAAAAAAT
TGAAATCTGTGAAAGAATTGTTAGGTATTACCATCATGGAGCGTTCATCCTTTGAGAAAAACCCAATTGA
CTTTCTCGAAGCGAAGGGCTATAAAGAAGTGAAGAAAGATTTGATTATTAAGTTGCCAAAGTATTCTCTC
TTTGAACTTGAAAATGGGAGAAAGAGAATGTTGGCTTCAGCTGGAGAATTGCAAAAAGGAAACGAGTTAG
CTTTGCCTTCAAAGTACGTTAATTTCTTATACTTAGCATCTCATTATGAAAAGTTGAAGGGGTCCCCTGA
AGACAATGAGCAAAAGCAATTATTCGTAGAACAACATAAACACTATTTGGATGAGATAATTGAACAAATC
TCCGAGTTTTCTAAAAGAGTTATTTTGGCTGATGCAAATTTGGATAAAGTTTTATCTGCTTATAATAAGC
ATCGTGACAAACCAATTCGAGAACAAGCTGAAAATATTATCCACTTGTTCACATTGACTAACTTGGGAGC
TCCAGCCGCGTTTAAGTACTTTGACACCACCATTGACCGTAAGAGATATACTTCAACAAAAGAAGTGTTA
GACGCCACATTGATTCATCAGTCCATAACTGGTTTATATGAAACTAGAATCGATTTGTCACAATTGGGGG
GTGATAGCCGAGCGGATCCTAAGAAAAAACGAAAAGTCAGTGGTGGTGGTAGTGGGTCCGGGTCAGGAGG
TTCATCCAAGTTAGGAGGTTCAGGAGGGAGTATGGAACGAGTTAGAATGATCAACGTACAGCGTTTGTTA
GAGGCTGCAGAGTTTTTGGAAAGACGAGAACGAGAATGCGAGCATGGTTACGCATCTTCCTTCCCATCTA
TGCCATCCCCACGAGGGAGTGGAGGGGGGTCTGGGTCCGGTTCTGGATCTGGGAGTTCAAAATTAGGGGG
ATCCGGGGGATCTATGGAACGTGTCCGTATGATTAATGTCCAAAGATTATTAGAAGCCGCAGAATTTTTA
GAAAGACGAGAAAGAGAATGTGAACATGGTTATGCATCATCATTTCCAAGTATGCCTTCACCAAGAGGTT
AACCCGGGGGATCCGAGTGAAATTCTGGAAATCTGGAAATCTGGTTTTGTATTCTTGTTATTCTTCTTTT
TGTTATTACATATATAACTTGTTACTTTTTTAAAAAAATCTTTGTTTATTTTATAAATATATAAAACTAA
ATTTAAGAAGAAGAGAAAAATGTTTTATTTGAGAGATTGAAATTTTACTTGAATTTAGCTTAGCTTTTAT
AAAGTATTATTATGTAAAAAAACAAAACAAATATACATTAAAAAGTTAAGACTATAAAATAGCCACCCAA
GGCATTTCTATATCTTGTTGTTGTTGTTTTCATCTTCTGTATCAGAGGAACTTATTTTATTATTTTCGTC
ACGGGTATTTTCTCTTGTTTGATGATTCATCCCATTCATTCCATCATAAAATTCTAGAAGGACCACCTTT
GATTGTAAATAGTAATAATTACCACCCTTATTTAATTATTTATTTAACTTATTTATTTATTTATTATACA
TATATACAAATCTAATAAAGTGAAAATCTCCCCCTTCACATTTATAATTGGCCAGTTTTTTTCAAATAAG
CATTCCAACCAGCATCTCTATACCTTTTACCTTCAATATCTGGATCTCTTCCTTTACCAAACAATCCTCT
ACCAACAATGATAATATCAGTTCCAGTGCTAACAACTTCATCAACAGTTCTATATTGTTGTCCTAATCCA
TCACCTTTATCATCTAATCCAACTCCAGGTGTCATAATAAGCCAATCAAATCCTTCTTCTTGTCCACCCA
TATCACGTTGGGCAATAAATCCAATAACAAATTCCTTATCGGATTTAGCAATTTCAACAGTTTTTTGAGA
ATATTCTCCATACGAATTCGAGCTCGTTTAAACGTCGACACTGGATGGCGGCGTTAGTATCGAATCGACA
GCAGTATAGCGACCAGCATTCACATACGATTGACGCATGATATTACTTTCTGCGCACTTAACTTCGCATC
TGGGCAGATGATGTCGAGGCGAAAAAAAATATAAATCACGCTAACATTTGATTAAAATAGAACAACTACA
ATATAAAAAAACTATACAAATGACAAGTTCTTGAAAACAAGAATCTTTTTATTGTCAGTACTGACTCGAG
TTATTATGGACATGGCATAGACATATACAAAGCTTGTTCACCATCGGAAGCAGTACCATCGTATAAAGCA
GTATCCAAACCACACAAAGTGAAACCCATTCTTCTATAAGCATGAATAGCTGGAGCATTAACATTGGTAA
CTTCCAACCACAAATGACCAGCACCTCTTTCTCTGGCGAATTCAGTAGCCAAACCCATCAAAGCTCTACC
AACACCATGACCTCTATGTTCTGGAGCAACTTCAATATCTTCAACAGTCAATCTTCTGTTCCAACCAGAA
TAAGAAACAACAACGAAACCAGCCAAATCACCATCATCACCATAAGCAACGAAAGTTCTAGAATCTGGAT
CACCATCTTCACCAGCATCGGATTCATCATCGGATTCATCATCTGGGAAAACCTTAGTCAATGGTGGATC
AACTGGAACTTCTCTCAAAGTGAAACCATCACCAGTAGCAGTAACTCTAAAAACAGTATCGGTAGTGAAA
GAACCATCCAAAGCTTCAATAGCTTCAGCATCACCTGGAACAGAAGTTCTGTATCTATAAGCAGTATCAT
CCAAAGTAGTAGACATAATTGTAGGATCCGGTTGTTTATGTTCGGATGTGATGTGAGAACTGTATCCTAG
CAAGATTTTAAAAGGAAGTATATGAAAGAAGAACCTCAGTGGCAAATCCTAACCTTTTATATTTCTCTAC
AGGGGCGCGGCGTGGGGACAATTCAACGCGTCTGTGAGGGGAGCGTTTCCCTGCTCGCAGGTCTGCAGCG
AGGAGCCGTAATTTTTGCTTCGCGCCGTGCGGCCATCAAAATGTATGGATGCAAATGATTATACATGGGG
ATGTATGGGCTAAATGTACGGGCGACAGTCACATCATGCCCCTGAGCTGCGCACGTCAAGACTGTCAAGG
AGGGTATTCTGGGCCTCCATGTCGCTGGCCGGGTGACCCGGCGGGGACGAGGCAAGCTTGATATGCTAAT
GATCCCACTGATGATAATTCAGCTAACATCAATAACCCTCTTGGCTCTTGGTTGGTGGTGGTTTCTTTAG
CTCCCTGTTTTAATCCTTCAACTACTCCATTCCCAGTGACACCATGAGCATTAGTAATATCTGCCCAACT
ACTAATTTTATAAACTCCACCAATATATTGTTTCTTCACGGTATTACCAATATCAGCAAATTTTCTATCT
TCAAAAATCATAAATTGATGTTTACGTGAAAGTTCTAATAATGGTTCAATAGTGGATTCATAGGAAAAAT
CATTGATTATATCAATATGAGTCTTGATTAAGCATACATAAGGACCCAATTTATCAATTAATTCAAGGAA
TTCCTTAGTGGTATCAACATCAATTGATGCACATAAATTGGTTTTCTTCAGTTCCATTAATCGAAATAAT
CGTTGTGCTACTGGTGAGGCATGAGTTTCTGCTCTCTCACTATAGGTCTTAGTGTTGACTGTCATATCTT
TTGTTTGCTATTTCTATTTCTATTTCTTTCTTCAACTGTAAAAGGGGCGATATATAAACCAGTGTGTATG
GGGTTGTTGCTCAGGAATTGATCAATGTTTAAAAGAATGGTTGAAATCATCATTGAAGAACAAAAAAAAA
GATTTTTTCTTTCATTATGTTATCTGTATAATATGCAGGAAATAAGATTGCAAAAAAATAGCCGTTTTTT
TGGATACTATCAAACAAGAGGAATGACTAATACAGAATTAGTGTTACGAATCAATGGCACTACAGCAACT
TTCAACAAAATAATCTACGTTCAAAATATAATATATACTATTAAATAAAATCAAATAATAAAATAATTTT
AAAGAAAGTAGTACCAGCTCTTTTTTTTGTTTCCGTTTATACCATCCAAATCAATTCCTATTAGTCTCCA
ATTCGCCCTATAGTGAGTCGTATTACAATTCACTGGCCGTCGTTTTACAACGTCGTGACTGGGAAAACCC
TGGCGTTACCCAACTTAATCGCCTTGCAGCACATCCCCCTTTCGCCAGCTGGCGTAATAGCGAAGAGGCC
CGCACCGATCGCCCTTCCCAACAGTTGCGCAGCCTGAATGGCGAATGGG
[124 nt withheld, positions 8870-8993]
CGCCGGCAAAAAAAAGCACCACCGACTCGGTGCCACTTTTTCAAGTTGATAACGGACTAGCCTTATTTTA
ACTTGCTATTTCTAGCTCTAAAACACGGAGACCACTGGAAAAATTCGAAATTAAAAATAGTTTACGCAAG
TCTCGAACTTCCACCACAATTTAATTGTAAGAACGCTGCGAAAACATATTCTCCAATCCTATTGGGCCGA
AGTTTCAGCTATGCCAAAGGCATCAAATTTTTTTTTATAAAATTTTCCACTTTTCCATACCAGTGAAATT
ATCACGTGATGGAGTGAGTATCTATAATATTTGATTGTTTCTTTGATGAGGCAATACTCGAGTATAGTTA
TTGACCAATGACTTTTACCGGCTAAACAAGTGGTATTCAAGCACAATTCAGTTTTCTGGATCTCTAATAA
TTGCAATTGCAATTGCTTCACATACTCTGTTTATAATTCAGTTTCTTTCTCTTGATGTTACTGATATATT
AAGTTAATAAATACCAATAACTTTTTTTCAAAAATCTTCTATTTTCCTTTCAATTGATTATTTAAACACG
AATCGTTAATAAGCTGTGATTGCTTTTTCTCTTTCTTTTTCTTTTCTTTGTTCAAGTTTGAAAAAAAAAA
AAAAAGGTTTCTCTTGTTCGATGTAGAATTCAGTGGGTTATAGTTGTAATGATATATGGAATAAAAAGAA
AGAAAGAGAAGAGAAAGAGAAGAAGAGAAGAATTAAGTAAACGTGTATTAGAATTTAAAAATTAAAATTC
ATGATAATCTTTAATAATAATTAACTAAGAATCACAAAATTGAAAATTTGAAAGAAAAAAGATCACTCCA
AGGTCGTGTCAAGTGACTAGAAATTCTTAATTAAAATAGTTATAACAAAAAAAGAAATTTGTATATAACA
ATTAAGTAAAAGAAAAAAAAGCAATTCGCTTTGTATAATAATACCCAGAAAAATATATTCATATATTCAT
AAATCAAACATGAAATGAAGAATGCTGAATCACTTGATAGGATTTAGTTCCATTATGGTACTAAGAAGTA
ATATTACTTCTATGAAAAGGTTGAATCCGAGATCAAAATTCATCTTTTCATATACTCTGGAGAAAAAAAA
AAAAGTAATTGTAGTAAGAATGACAAGTATCAGTTGAGAAAAAAAGTAACAAAGAGAAAGCTCGGAGGAG
GCTCCCCAAAGGTTTTATCACCAATGGTGGTACCACTAACCCAAGAACAGAAAAAGCATTGATATTTTGA
AAAATACAATACTCATCTTTTAACCCAAACCTTTTCTTGTCCTTTAAAACTTTTATCTCATGTCTGTCCA
AAGTCATATTGTCTTACTACTTTCTCTCCTTCAACGTCCTT
[90 nt withheld, positions 10365-10454]
A
[49 nt withheld, positions 10456-10504]
CCTTTGACGTTGGAGTCCACGTTCTTT
[37 nt withheld, positions 10532-10568]
ACCCTATCTCGGTCTATTCTTTTGATTTATAAGGGATTTTGCCGATTTCGGCCTATTGGTTAAAAAATGA
GCTGATTTAACAAAAATTTAACGCGAATTTTAACAAAATATTAACGCTTACAATTTAGGTGGCACTTTTC
GGGGAAATGTGCGCGGAACCCCTATTTGTTTATTTTTCTAAATACATTCAAATATGTATCCGCTCATGAG
ACAATAACCCTGATAAATGCTTCAATAATATTGAAAAAGGAAGAGTATGAGTATTCAACATTTCCGTGTC
GCCCTTATTCCCTTTTTTGCGGCATTTTGCCTTCCTGTTTTTGCTCACCCAGAAACGCTGGTGAAAGTAA
AAGATGCTGAAGATCAGTTGGGTGCACGAGTGGGTTACATCGAACTGGATCTCAACAGCGGTAAGATCCT
TGAGAGTTTTCGCCCCGAAGAACGTTTTCCAATGATGAGCACTTTTAAAGTTCTGCTATGTGGCGCGGTA
TTATCCCGTATTGACGCCGGGCAAGAGCAACTCGGTCGCCGCATACACTATTCTCAGAATGACTTGGTTG
AGTACTCACCAGTCACAGAAAAGCATCTTACGGATGGCATGACAGTAAGAGAATTATGCAGTGCTGCCAT
AACCATGAGTGATAACACTGCGGCCAACTTACTTCTGACAACGATCGGAGGACCGAAGGAGCTAACCGCT
TTTTTGCACAACATGGGGGATCATGTAACTCGCCTTGATCGTTGGGAACCGGAGCTGAATGAAGCCATAC
CAAACGACGAGCGTGACACCACGATGCCTGTAGCAATGGCAACAACGTTGCGCAAACTATTAACTGGCGA
ACTACTTACTCTAGCTTCCCGGCAACAATTAATAGACTGGATGGAGGCGGATAAAGTTGCAGGACCACTT
CTGCGCTCGGCCCTTCCGGCTGGCTGGTTTATTGCTGATAAATCTGGAGCCGGTGAGCGTGGGTCTCGCG
GTATCATTGCAGCACTGGGGCCAGATGGTAAGCCCTCCCGTATCGTAGTTATCTACACGACGGGGAGTCA
GGCAACTATGGATGAACGAAATAGACAGATCGCTGAGATAGGTGCCTCACTGATTAAGCATTGGTAACTG
TCAGACCAAGTTTACTCATATATACTTTAGATTGATTTAAAACTTCATTTTTAATTTAAAAGGATCTAGG
TGAAGATCCTTTTTGATAATCTCATGACCAAAATCCCTTAACGTGAGTTTTCGTTCCACTGAGCGTCAGA
CCCCGTAGAAAAGATCAAAGGATCTTCTTGAGATCCTTTTTTTCTGCGCGTAATCTGCTGCTTGCAAACA
AAAAAACCACCGCTACCAGCGGTGGTTTGTTTGCCGGATCAAGAGCTACCAACTCTTTTTCCGAAGGTAA
CTGGCTTCAGCAGAGCGCAGATACCAAATACTGTTCTTCTAGTGTAGCCGTAGTTAGGCCACCACTTCAA
GAACTCTGTAGCACCGCCTACATACCTCGCTCTGCTAATCCTGTTACCAGTGGCTGCTGCCAGTGGCGAT
AAGTCGTGTCTTACCGGGTTGGACTCAAGACGATAGTTACCGGATAAGGCGCAGCGGTCGGGCTGAACGG
GGGGTTCGTGCACACAGCCCAGCTTGGAGCGAACGACCTACACCGAACTGAGATACCTACAGCGTGAGCT
ATGAGAAAGCGCCACGCTTCCCGAAGGGAGAAAGGCGGACAGGTATCCGGTAAGCGGCAGGGTCGGAACA
GGAGAGCGCACGAGGGAGCTTCCAGGGGGAAACGCCTGGTATCTTTATAGTCCTGTCGGGTTTCGCCACC
TCTGACTTGAGCGTCGATTTTTGTGATGCTCGTCAGGGGGGCGGAGCCTATGGAAAAACGCCAGCAACGC
GGCCTTTTTACGGTTCCTGGCCTTTTGCTGGCCTTTTGCTCACATGTTCTTTCCTGCGTTATCCCCTGAT
TCTGTGGATAACCGTATTACCGCCTTTGAGTGAGCTGATACCGCTCGCCGCAGCCGAACGACCGAGCGCA
GCGAGTCAGTGAGCGAGGAAGCGTAAGAGCGCCCAATACGCAAACCGCCTCTCCCCGCGCGTTGGCCGAT
TCATTAATGCAGCTGGCACGACAGGTTTCCCGACTGGAAAGCGGGCAGTGAGCGCAACGCAATTAATGTG
AGTTAGCTCACTCATTAGGCACCCCAGGC
Features (pLannotate 1.2.2; 20 found; start..end, strand, type, name):
      1..31      +  promoter       lac promoter: promoter for the E. coli lac operon
     35..57      +  protein_bind   lac operator (fragment): The lac repressor binds to the lac operator to inhibit transcription in E. coli. This inhibition can be relieved by adding lactose or isopropyl-β-D-thiogalactopyranoside (IPTG). lac repressor encoded by lacI
    100..118     +  promoter       T3 promoter: promoter for bacteriophage T3 RNA polymerase
   1152..5255    +  CDS            cas9: CAS9_STRP1 - Also known as csn1 From Streptococcus pyogenes serotype M1.
   5544..5666    +  CDS            Mxi1 (fragment): MXI1_MOUSE - Experimental evidence at protein level: Swiss-Prot protein existence level 1. Transcriptional repressor. MXI1 binds with MAX to form a sequence-specific DNA-binding protein complex which recognizes the core sequence 5'-CAC[GA]TG-3'. MXI1 thus antagonizes MYC transcriptional activity by competing for MAX. Isoform Short, which lacks a segment, has a much stronger suppressive potential and associates with a SIN3 homologous protein. From Mus musculus (Mouse).
   6208..6519    -  CDS            URA3 (fragment): PYRF_YEAST - Experimental evidence at protein level: Swiss-Prot protein existence level 1. From Saccharomyces cerevisiae (strain ATCC 204508 / S288c) (Baker's yeast).
   6582..6779    -  terminator     TEF terminator: Ashbya gossypii TEF terminator
   6797..7366    -  CDS            sta: STA_STRLA - Experimental evidence at protein level: Swiss-Prot protein existence level 1. Involved in resistance to streptothricin, a broad-spectrum antibiotic produced by streptomycetes. Detoxifies streptothricin via acetylation of the beta amino group of the first beta-lysyl moiety of streptothricin. From Streptomyces lavendulae.
   7380..7723    -  promoter       TEF promoter: Ashbya gossypii TEF promoter
   7764..8237    -  CDS            URA3 (fragment): PYRF_YEAST - Experimental evidence at protein level: Swiss-Prot protein existence level 1. From Saccharomyces cerevisiae (strain ATCC 204508 / S288c) (Baker's yeast).
   8687..8705    -  promoter       T7 promoter: promoter for bacteriophage T7 RNA polymerase
   8708..8865    +  CDS            lacZα (fragment): LacZα fragment of β-galactosidase; lacZ fragment
   8870..9000    +  rep_origin     f1 ori (fragment) (sequence partly withheld): f1 bacteriophage origin of replication; arrow indicates direction of (+) strand synthesis
   9013..9087    -  misc_RNA       gRNA scaffold: guide RNA scaffold for the Streptococcus pyogenes CRISPR/Cas9 system
  10365..10694   +  rep_origin     f1 ori (fragment) (sequence partly withheld): f1 bacteriophage origin of replication; arrow indicates direction of (+) strand synthesis
  10720..10824   +  promoter       AmpR promoter: bla
  10825..11685   +  CDS            AmpR: β-lactamase; bla; confers resistance to ampicillin, carbenicillin, and related antibiotics
  11856..12444   +  rep_origin     ori: high-copy-number ColE1/pMB1/pBR322/pUC origin of replication
  12627..12719   +  CDS            lacI (fragment): lac repressor; lacI; The lac repressor binds to the lac operator to inhibit transcription in E. coli. This inhibition can be relieved by adding lactose or isopropyl-β-D-thiogalactopyranoside (IPTG).
  12732..12753   +  protein_bind   CAP binding site: CAP binding activates transcription in the presence of cAMP. E. coli catabolite activator protein
