[The description below was written by a language model from this plasmid's Addgene catalogue record and pLannotate feature annotations shown in this document.]
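Description:
pRS263 is a CRISPR interference plasmid for transcriptional repression of HSP90 in the fungal pathogen Candida albicans, built on the pRS159 backbone. It is a roughly 12.8 kb shuttle construct. In E. coli it is maintained through a high-copy ColE1/pUC-type origin and selected with ampicillin via the β-lactamase gene. Remnants of a standard cloning vector are also present (lac promoter/operator, lacZα fragment, T3 and T7 promoters, and a split f1 origin). For selection in Candida it carries a nourseothricin (NAT) resistance cassette, annotated as a streptothricin acetyltransferase coding sequence flanked by the Ashbya gossypii TEF promoter and terminator. URA3-like fragments are annotated on either side of this cassette, but the record does not explain their role.

The payload is a Streptococcus pyogenes Cas9 coding sequence, described in the catalogue as nuclease-dead dCas9, fused at its C-terminal end to a fragment of the mammalian transcriptional repressor Mxi1. A separate cassette carries the S. pyogenes guide RNA scaffold, with an sgRNA directed to a site 141 bp upstream of the HSP90 start codon. The guide brings dCas9-Mxi1 to the HSP90 promoter region, where it represses transcription without cutting the DNA, so the gene is depleted rather than deleted. According to the catalogue entry, the plasmid also contains NEUT5L homology for integration at that locus in the C. albicans genome. Neither these sequences nor the promoters driving dCas9-Mxi1 and the sgRNA are annotated in the feature tables. The depositor and sequencing-verified records differ slightly in length and start point but show the same set and order of features.
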