Addgene plasmid #122379: pRS263
Purpose: CRISPRi plasmid for HSP90 depletion in Candida albicans. Contains dCas9-Mxi1 and NEUT5L integration site and an sgRNA targeting -141 bp upstream of HSP90 start codon
Depositing lab: Rebecca Shapiro. Depositing organization: University of Guelph. Publication: A CRISPR Interference Platform for Efficient Genetic Repression in Candida albicans. Wensing L, Sharma J, Uthayakumar D, Proteau Y, Chavez A, Shapiro RS. mSphere. 2019 Feb 13;4(1). pii: 4/1/e00002-19. doi: 10.1128/mSphere.00002-19. PubMed 30760609.
Backbone
  Vector backbone: pRS159
  Vector type: Yeast Expression, CRISPR
  Selectable markers: NAT
Growth in bacteria
  Bacterial resistance: Ampicillin, 100 μg/mL
  Growth temperature: 37°C
  Growth strain: DH5alpha
  Copy number: Unknown
Gene/Insert
  Gene/Insert name: HSP90
  gRNA/shRNA sequence: HSP90
Terms and licenses: Academic/Nonprofit Terms; Industry Terms: Not Available to Industry
How to cite: pRS263 was a gift from Rebecca Shapiro (Addgene plasmid # 122379 ; http://n2t.net/addgene:122379 ; RRID:Addgene_122379)
